Addgene plasmid #177112: YIplac211-SYS1-msGFPx3
Purpose: Expresses Sys1-msGFP3 in yeast cells
Depositing lab: Benjamin Glick. Depositing organization: University of Chicago. Publication: Clathrin adaptors mediate two sequential pathways of intra-Golgi recycling. Casler JC, Johnson N, Krahn AH, Pantazopoulou A, Day KJ, Glick BS. J Cell Biol. 2022 Jan 3;221(1). pii: 212747. doi: 10.1083/jcb.202103199. Epub 2021 Nov 5. PubMed 34739034.
Backbone
  Vector backbone: YIplac211
  Vector type: Yeast Expression
Growth in bacteria
  Bacterial resistance: Ampicillin, 100 μg/mL
  Growth temperature: 37°C
  Growth strain: DH5alpha
  Copy number: High Copy
Gene/Insert
  Gene/Insert name: SYS1
  Species: S. cerevisiae (budding yeast)
  Entrez Gene: SYS1 (a.k.a. YJL004C)
  Cloning method: Restriction Enzyme; 5′ cloning site Unknown (unknown if destroyed); 3′ cloning site Unknown (unknown if destroyed)
Terms and licenses: Academic/Nonprofit Terms; Industry Terms: Not Available to Industry
How to cite: YIplac211-SYS1-msGFPx3 was a gift from Benjamin Glick (Addgene plasmid # 177112 ; http://n2t.net/addgene:177112 ; RRID:Addgene_177112)
