[The description below was written by a language model from this plasmid's Addgene catalogue record and pLannotate feature annotations shown in this document.]
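Description:
YIplac211-SYS1-msGFPx3 is a yeast integrating plasmid built on the YIplac211 backbone and designed to express the Saccharomyces cerevisiae Golgi membrane protein Sys1 fused to three tandem copies of a monomeric superfolder GFP. In E. coli it is maintained at high copy from a ColE1/pUC-type origin and selected through the β-lactamase (AmpR) gene and its own promoter. The feature table shows no yeast replication origin or centromere, as expected for an integrative (YIp) vector, so stable maintenance in yeast depends on recombination into the genome. Transformants are selected by uracil prototrophy through the URA3 marker and its native promoter, which can also be counterselected with 5-fluoroorotic acid. Remnants of the cloning backbone are also annotated, including lacI, lacZα, bom and rop fragments and the lac promoter/operator region. These have no role in yeast expression.

The payload lies on the reverse strand. The SYS1 open reading frame is followed, after a short gap, by three repeated fluorescent protein coding sequences separated by short spacers, giving a C-terminal triple tag. The annotation software identifies these repeats as msGFP2, whereas the catalogue name simply says msGFP. No promoter or terminator is annotated for the fusion. Several hundred unannotated bases flank the cassette on each side and might contain regulatory sequence, but the record does not state what drives expression or where the plasmid integrates. Sys1 is involved in protein trafficking and in targeting Arl3 to the Golgi. The triple tag would give a brighter signal than a single copy, making the construct suited to live-cell fluorescence imaging of Golgi compartments, in keeping with the associated study of intra-Golgi recycling pathways.
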