Features (pLannotate 1.2.2; 16 found; start..end, strand, type, name):
      1..93      +  CDS            lacI (fragment): lac repressor; lacI; The lac repressor binds to the lac operator to inhibit transcription in E. coli. This inhibition can be relieved by adding lactose or isopropyl-β-D-thiogalactopyranoside (IPTG).
    106..127     +  protein_bind   CAP binding site: CAP binding activates transcription in the presence of cAMP. E. coli catabolite activator protein
    142..172     +  promoter       lac promoter: promoter for the E. coli lac operon
    180..196     +  protein_bind   lac operator: The lac repressor binds to the lac operator to inhibit transcription in E. coli. This inhibition can be relieved by adding lactose or isopropyl-β-D-thiogalactopyranoside (IPTG). lac repressor encoded by lacI
    787..1476    -  CDS            msGFP2: photostable monomeric superfolder GFP (Valbuena et al., 2020)
   1507..2196    -  CDS            msGFP2: photostable monomeric superfolder GFP (Valbuena et al., 2020)
   2227..2916    -  CDS            msGFP2: photostable monomeric superfolder GFP (Valbuena et al., 2020)
   2962..3570    -  CDS            SYS1: SYS1_YEAST - Experimental evidence at protein level: Swiss-Prot protein existence level 1. Necessary for the targeting of ARL3 to the Golgi. Involved in protein trafficking. May serve as a receptor for acetylated ARL3. From Saccharomyces cerevisiae (strain ATCC 204508 / S288c) (Baker's yeast).
   4002..4159    +  CDS            lacZα (fragment): LacZα fragment of β-galactosidase; lacZ fragment
   4165..4264    -  misc_feature   bom (fragment): basis of mobility region from pBR322
   4366..4401    -  CDS            rop (fragment): Rop protein, which maintains plasmids at low copy number; rop
   4490..5293    -  CDS            URA3: orotidine-5'-phosphate decarboxylase, required for uracil biosynthesis; S. cerevisiae URA3; yeast auxotrophic marker, counterselectable with 5-fluoroorotic acid (5-FOA)
   5294..5509    -  promoter       URA3 promoter: S. cerevisiae URA3
   5602..5706    +  promoter       AmpR promoter: bla
   5707..6567    +  CDS            AmpR: β-lactamase; bla; confers resistance to ampicillin, carbenicillin, and related antibiotics
   6738..7326    +  rep_origin     ori: high-copy-number ColE1/pMB1/pBR322/pUC origin of replication
>Addgene plasmid #177112 | YIplac211-SYS1-msGFPx3 | addgene full sequence | sequence record 348242 | Addgene Partial Result
GCGCCCAATACGCAAACCGCCTCTCCCCGCGCGTTGGCCGATTCATTAATGCAGCTGGCACGACAGGTTT
CCCGACTGGAAAGCGGGCAGTGAGCGCAACGCAATTAATGTGAGTTAGCTCACTCATTAGGCACCCCAGG
CTTTACACTTTATGCTTCCGGCTCGTATGTTGTGTGGAATTGTGAGCGGATAACAATTTCACACAGGAAA
CAGCTATGACCATGATTACGCCAAGCTTCTAGAATCGAATCCAGTGTGGCATTATTACATTTACGACAAC
AGAGGTGTTCAGGACTGGAAATTTGCAGAAACGATAAAACATCTGCTCGAAGCAATATTTTCAATGTTGT
TGACGAACTTTTACAAATGGTTAAGAACGCAAAGGATTTATCAACTTGAGTTCTGTTCGTAAATTATGTA
CCACCCTGTTACTCGTTTCATATTCACGCTAGAGAAGTACCTCAGCTTACTAGATCCATTCACACATTGC
AAGTATACTAAAACTATATAAAATTTAAGTACGTAAACTCTTTACTTATTATTATCTTCAATGTCATCAC
GTACTTAATTATGTTAAATATAGATTGTGTATAAATAAGAAATAGGATCTGTTTTGAAAAATTGGCCAAA
AAGGCAGATTTATTAAGCCTATAGAGATAAGGTTCTTGCCATTTTTCATACATTTACTGTTTTCTCTTGA
ATGACTATAATATTGCCAAAATTGCCTCGAATATGTTGTTTCATCTCCTCGCGGCCGCTTTACCCGCTGG
AGCCGGAGCTGCCGTGAGTGATCCCGGCGGCGGTCACGAACTCCAGCAGGACCATGTGATCGCGCTTCTC
GTTGGGGTCTTTGCTCAGCTTGGACTGGGTGCTCAGGTAGTGGTTGTCGGGCAGCAGCACGGGGCCGTCG
CCGATGGGGGTGTTCTGCTGGTAGTGGTCGGCGAGCTGCACGCTGCCGTCCTCCACGTTGTGGCGGATCT
TGAAGTTGGCCTTGATGCCGTTCTTCTGCTTGTCGGCGGTGATATAGACGTTGTGGCTGTTGAAGTTGTA
CTCCAGCTTGTGCCCCAGGATGTTGCCGTCCTCCTTGAAGTCGATGCCCTTCAGCTCGATGCGGTTCACC
AGGGTGTCGCCCTCGAACTTCACCTCGGCGCGGGTCTTGTAGGTGCCGTCGTCCTTGAAGGTGATGGTGC
GCTCCTGGACGTAGCCTTCGGGCATGGCGGACTTGAAGAAGTCGTGCTGCTTCATGTGGTCGGGGTAGCG
GCTGAAGCACTGCACGCCGTAGGTCAGGGTGGTCACGAGGGTGGGCCAGGGCACGGGCAGCTTGCCGGTG
GTGCAGATGAACTTCAGGGTCAGCTTGCCGTTGGTGGCATCGCCCTCGCCCTCGCCGCGCACGCTGAACT
TGTGGCCGTTTACGTCGCCGTCCAGCTCGACCAGGATGGGCACCACCCCGGTGAACAGGCTCTCAGTGCT
ATCCATGCTAGACCCGCTGGAGCCGGAGCTGCCGTGAGTGATCCCGGCGGCGGTCACGAACTCCAGCAGG
ACCATGTGATCGCGCTTCTCGTTGGGGTCTTTGCTCAGCTTGGACTGGGTGCTCAGGTAGTGGTTGTCGG
GCAGCAGCACGGGGCCGTCGCCGATGGGGGTGTTCTGCTGGTAGTGGTCGGCGAGCTGCACGCTGCCGTC
CTCCACGTTGTGGCGGATCTTGAAGTTGGCCTTGATGCCGTTCTTCTGCTTGTCGGCGGTGATATAGACG
TTGTGGCTGTTGAAGTTGTACTCCAGCTTGTGCCCCAGGATGTTGCCGTCCTCCTTGAAGTCGATGCCCT
TCAGCTCGATGCGGTTCACCAGGGTGTCGCCCTCGAACTTCACCTCGGCGCGGGTCTTGTAGGTGCCGTC
GTCCTTGAAGGTGATGGTGCGCTCCTGGACGTAGCCTTCGGGCATGGCGGACTTGAAGAAGTCGTGCTGC
TTCATGTGGTCGGGGTAGCGGCTGAAGCACTGCACGCCGTAGGTCAGGGTGGTCACGAGGGTGGGCCAGG
GCACGGGCAGCTTGCCGGTGGTGCAGATGAACTTCAGGGTCAGCTTGCCGTTGGTGGCATCGCCCTCGCC
CTCGCCGCGCACGCTGAACTTGTGGCCGTTTACGTCGCCGTCCAGCTCGACCAGGATGGGCACCACCCCG
GTGAACAGGCTCTCAGTGCTATCCATGCTAGACCCGCTGGAGCCGGAGCTGCCGTGAGTGATCCCGGCGG
CGGTCACGAACTCCAGCAGGACCATGTGATCGCGCTTCTCGTTGGGGTCTTTGCTCAGCTTGGACTGGGT
GCTCAGGTAGTGGTTGTCGGGCAGCAGCACGGGGCCGTCGCCGATGGGGGTGTTCTGCTGGTAGTGGTCG
GCGAGCTGCACGCTGCCGTCCTCCACGTTGTGGCGGATCTTGAAGTTGGCCTTGATGCCGTTCTTCTGCT
TGTCGGCGGTGATATAGACGTTGTGGCTGTTGAAGTTGTACTCCAGCTTGTGCCCCAGGATGTTGCCGTC
CTCCTTGAAGTCGATGCCCTTCAGCTCGATGCGGTTCACCAGGGTGTCGCCCTCGAACTTCACCTCGGCG
CGGGTCTTGTAGGTGCCGTCGTCCTTGAAGGTGATGGTGCGCTCCTGGACGTAGCCTTCGGGCATGGCGG
ACTTGAAGAAGTCGTGCTGCTTCATGTGGTCGGGGTAGCGGCTGAAGCACTGCACGCCGTAGGTCAGGGT
GGTCACGAGGGTGGGCCAGGGCACGGGCAGCTTGCCGGTGGTGCAGATGAACTTCAGGGTCAGCTTGCCG
TTGGTGGCATCGCCCTCGCCCTCGCCGCGCACGCTGAACTTGTGGCCGTTTACGTCGCCGTCCAGCTCGA
CCAGGATGGGCACCACCCCGGTGAACAGGCTCTCAGTGCTATCCATGCTAGCGCCTGAAGAACCGCTGGA
CCCCGAACTTCCTGGATCCCGTATTTGGCTTTCTAAGTCTTTTAGTTGTATTGGTGATTGCTCCAATTCT
GAATGATTACTATGCTGCTGACTAGGCGTAACCAATCCAACTTCTCCTTCATTAGGATCAACCAAGCCCT
CAAAAAAGGTGTCTCTAAGCTCTCTCCATCTTGTTGTCCATGTCCCCAAAAATATTAGTATTAAAGATGA
TAAAATTTGAAGAAAAAACCAAGAAAAAGAAGGAAATTTCCGAGTATAGAGGAACACCACAATAAAATTG
ATGGCATGTATAGTGATAGCAAAATCCCATGCGAGTTTACTCCGTCCAACGATAACAGTTAAGAAAAAAA
CACATATTAATGAATCCAGAAGCCATAACAGTGAGATTGATAAACCGTATGCGTTCGTAAAGTCGATATT
CTCCCAAGAAAACAGCCATTCCTTGATATTGAGATCATATCCCGCTAGCTTCGCCCAACAATAAAAAAGA
ACGATCGCTGTGGTGTAATAAAAAATCTGTAAAAGAACAATTTGAAGTCCAATCTTACTTGGAGAGAGAG
AATCTTGTTTGAAGATCTGGGAAGGTTTCAACTCATTCGGCACTCGCAAATACCTTCTTATCGAAACCAT
GTTACAGTAATTCAAATGCCTATTTTTTATCTCACTTCTATGTGTACCCTTCCTTAGCCTTCCTAAAGAT
CATCTCTTAACATGAAGTTACAGAATATTACCGTGAATATCGCGAGCTACGAATATTTTGGGTGGGGAGA
TATTTATTCATGATTAGCCTTGTCCTATAGTGTTACAATGGAGCAAATTGTTCACCGTTAGTATTTTGAA
TACGACAATATTAAATGAATAATAGCGCCTATCTCTTGTTACGTTTGGCGATTTGTATACCTTGTTAAAT
AAACTGATTAAAAGCCGGGTTATGGCCGTACACAAGTTATTAGAAAGCAAATACACTTCCTTATATCTGG
TCACCTAGTTAATAAAAGGAAGTCTTTAATTTTGGCAAAAACCACTATATATATTAGTCAACAACTGAAA
TATTACCAGGAATTCACTGGCCGTCGTTTTACAACGTCGTGACTGGGAAAACCCTGGCGTTACCCAACTT
AATCGCCTTGCAGCACATCCCCCTTTCGCCAGCTGGCGTAATAGCGAAGAGGCCCGCACCGATCGCCCTT
CCCAACAGTTGCGCAGCCTGAATGGCGAATGGCGCCTGATGCGGTATTTTCTCCTTACGCATCTGTGCGG
TATTTCACACCGCATATGGTGCACTCTCAGTACAATCTGCTCTGATGCCGCATAGTTAAGCCAGCCCCGA
CACCCGCCAACACCCGCTGACGCGCCCTGACGGGCTTGTCTGCTCCCGGCATCCGCTTACAGACAAGCTG
TGACCGTCTCCGGGAGCTGCATGTGTCAGAGGTTTTCACCGTCATCACCGAAACGCGCGAGACGAAAGGG
CGGGTAATAACTGATATAATTAAATTGAAGCTCTAATTTGTGAGTTTAGTATACATGCATTTACTTATAA
TACAGTTTTTTAGTTTTGCTGGCCGCATCTTCTCAAATATGCTTCCCAGCCTGCTTTTCTGTAACGTTCA
CCCTCTACCTTAGCATCCCTTCCCTTTGCAAATAGTCCTCTTCCAACAATAATAATGTCAGATCCTGTAG
AGACCACATCATCCACGGTTCTATACTGTTGACCCAATGCGTCTCCCTTGTCATCTAAACCCACACCGGG
TGTCATAATCAACCAATCGTAACCTTCATCTCTTCCACCCATGTCTCTTTGAGCAATAAAGCCGATAACA
AAATCTTTGTCGCTCTTCGCAATGTCAACAGTACCCTTAGTATATTCTCCAGTAGATAGGGAGCCCTTGC
ATGACAATTCTGCTAACATCAAAAGGCCTCTAGGTTCCTTTGTTACTTCTTCTGCCGCCTGCTTCAAACC
GCTAACAATACCTGGGCCCACCACACCGTGTGCATTCGTAATGTCTGCCCATTCTGCTATTCTGTATACA
CCCGCAGAGTACTGCAATTTGACTGTATTACCAATGTCAGCAAATTTTCTGTCTTCGAAGAGTAAAAAAT
TGTACTTGGCGGATAATGCCTTTAGCGGCTTAACTGTGCCCTCCATGGAAAAATCAGTCAAGATATCCAC
ATGTGTTTTTAGTAAACAAATTTTGGGACCTAATGCTTCAACTAACTCCAGTAATTCCTTGGTGGTACGA
ACATCCAATGAAGCACACAAGTTTGTTTGCTTTTCGTGCATGATATTAAATAGCTTGGCAGCAACAGGAC
TAGGATGAGTAGCAGCACGTTCCTTATATGTAGCTTTCGACATGATTTATCTTCGTTTCCTGCATGTTTT
TGTTCTGTGCAGTTGGGTTAAGAATACTGGGCAATTTCATGTTTCTTCAACACTACATATGCGTATATAT
ACCAATCTAAGTCTGTGCTCCTTCCTTCGTTCTTCCTTCTGTTCGGAGATTACCGAATCAAAAAAATTTC
AAGGAAACCGAAATCAAAAAAAAGAATAAAAAAAAAATGATGAATTGAAAAGCTGGCCTCGTGATACGCC
TATTTTTATAGGTTAATGTCATGATAATAATGGTTTCTTAGACGTCAGGTGGCACTTTTCGGGGAAATGT
GCGCGGAACCCCTATTTGTTTATTTTTCTAAATACATTCAAATATGTATCCGCTCATGAGACAATAACCC
TGATAAATGCTTCAATAATATTGAAAAAGGAAGAGTATGAGTATTCAACATTTCCGTGTCGCCCTTATTC
CCTTTTTTGCGGCATTTTGCCTTCCTGTTTTTGCTCACCCAGAAACGCTGGTGAAAGTAAAAGATGCTGA
AGATCAGTTGGGTGCACGAGTGGGTTACATCGAACTGGATCTCAACAGCGGTAAGATCCTTGAGAGTTTT
CGCCCCGAAGAACGTTTTCCAATGATGAGCACTTTTAAAGTTCTGCTATGTGGCGCGGTATTATCCCGTA
TTGACGCCGGGCAAGAGCAACTCGGTCGCCGCATACACTATTCTCAGAATGACTTGGTTGAGTACTCACC
AGTCACAGAAAAGCATCTTACGGATGGCATGACAGTAAGAGAATTATGCAGTGCTGCCATAACCATGAGT
GATAACACTGCGGCCAACTTACTTCTGACAACGATCGGAGGACCGAAGGAGCTAACCGCTTTTTTGCACA
ACATGGGGGATCATGTAACTCGCCTTGATCGTTGGGAACCGGAGCTGAATGAAGCCATACCAAACGACGA
GCGTGACACCACGATGCCTGTAGCAATGGCAACAACGTTGCGCAAACTATTAACTGGCGAACTACTTACT
CTAGCTTCCCGGCAACAATTAATAGACTGGATGGAGGCGGATAAAGTTGCAGGACCACTTCTGCGCTCGG
CCCTTCCGGCTGGCTGGTTTATTGCTGATAAATCTGGAGCCGGTGAGCGTGGGTCTCGCGGTATCATTGC
AGCACTGGGGCCAGATGGTAAGCCCTCCCGTATCGTAGTTATCTACACGACGGGGAGTCAGGCAACTATG
GATGAACGAAATAGACAGATCGCTGAGATAGGTGCCTCACTGATTAAGCATTGGTAACTGTCAGACCAAG
TTTACTCATATATACTTTAGATTGATTTAAAACTTCATTTTTAATTTAAAAGGATCTAGGTGAAGATCCT
TTTTGATAATCTCATGACCAAAATCCCTTAACGTGAGTTTTCGTTCCACTGAGCGTCAGACCCCGTAGAA
AAGATCAAAGGATCTTCTTGAGATCCTTTTTTTCTGCGCGTAATCTGCTGCTTGCAAACAAAAAAACCAC
CGCTACCAGCGGTGGTTTGTTTGCCGGATCAAGAGCTACCAACTCTTTTTCCGAAGGTAACTGGCTTCAG
CAGAGCGCAGATACCAAATACTGTTCTTCTAGTGTAGCCGTAGTTAGGCCACCACTTCAAGAACTCTGTA
GCACCGCCTACATACCTCGCTCTGCTAATCCTGTTACCAGTGGCTGCTGCCAGTGGCGATAAGTCGTGTC
TTACCGGGTTGGACTCAAGACGATAGTTACCGGATAAGGCGCAGCGGTCGGGCTGAACGGGGGGTTCGTG
CACACAGCCCAGCTTGGAGCGAACGACCTACACCGAACTGAGATACCTACAGCGTGAGCTATGAGAAAGC
GCCACGCTTCCCGAAGGGAGAAAGGCGGACAGGTATCCGGTAAGCGGCAGGGTCGGAACAGGAGAGCGCA
CGAGGGAGCTTCCAGGGGGAAACGCCTGGTATCTTTATAGTCCTGTCGGGTTTCGCCACCTCTGACTTGA
GCGTCGATTTTTGTGATGCTCGTCAGGGGGGCGGAGCCTATGGAAAAACGCCAGCAACGCGGCCTTTTTA
CGGTTCCTGGCCTTTTGCTGGCCTTTTGCTCACATGTTCTTTCCTGCGTTATCCCCTGATTCTGTGGATA
ACCGTATTACCGCCTTTGAGTGAGCTGATACCGCTCGCCGCAGCCGAACGACCGAGCGCAGCGAGTCAGT
GAGCGAGGAAGCGGAAGA
